Addgene plasmid #18661: pLitTREPitt
Depositing lab: Jakob Reiser. Depositing organization: Louisiana State University Health Sciences Center, New Orleans. Publication: Tight control of transgene expression by lentivirus vectors containing second-generation tetracycline-responsive promoters. Pluta K, Luce MJ, Bao L, Agha-Mohammadi S, Reiser J. J Gene Med. 2005 Jun . 7(6):803-17. 10.1002/jgm.712 PubMed 15655804.
Backbone
  Vector backbone: pLitmus 29
  Backbone size w/o insert (bp): 2812
Growth in bacteria
  Bacterial resistance: Ampicillin, 100 μg/mL
  Growth temperature: 37°C
  Growth strain: DH5alpha
  Growth instructions: DH5alpha
  Copy number: High Copy
Gene/Insert
  Gene/Insert name: TREPitt
  Species: Synthetic DNA
  Insert size (bp): 409
  Cloning method: Restriction Enzyme; 5′ cloning site BamHI, HindIII, NcoI (unknown if destroyed); 3′ cloning site AgeI, AvrII, SpeI, SnaBI (unknown if destroyed)
  Sequencing primers: 5′ N/A
Terms and licenses: Academic/Nonprofit Terms; Industry Terms: Not Available to Industry
How to cite: pLitTREPitt was a gift from Jakob Reiser (Addgene plasmid # 18661 ; http://n2t.net/addgene:18661 ; RRID:Addgene_18661)
