[The description below was written by a language model from this plasmid's Addgene catalogue record and pLannotate feature annotations shown in this document.]
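Description:
pLitTREPitt is a small bacterial cloning plasmid (about 3.2 kb) built on the pLitmus 29 backbone, serving as a storage and shuttle vector for a synthetic tetracycline-responsive promoter called TREPitt. It is propagated in E. coli at high copy number from a ColE1/pUC-type origin and selected with ampicillin through the bla (β-lactamase) gene and its native promoter. The backbone also carries an M13 phage origin, which permits production of single-stranded DNA with helper phage, along with the lac promoter, operator and CAP binding site. A lacZα fragment flanks the cloning region, the remnant of the blue/white screening cassette that the insert interrupts.

The payload is a 409 bp synthetic insert, placed on the minus strand relative to the lac promoter. The annotation resolves it as eight regularly spaced short matches to tet operator-containing TRE sequences, followed by a fragment resembling the minimal promoter part of a later-generation Tet-responsive promoter. These are similarity hits from automated annotation rather than exact identities. In such promoters, a tetracycline-controlled transactivator binds the operator repeats and drives transcription from the adjacent minimal promoter, so that expression depends on the presence or absence of doxycycline. No downstream gene, reporter or polyadenylation signal is annotated, so the plasmid holds the promoter alone. Several restriction sites are recorded on each side (BamHI, HindIII and NcoI at one end; AgeI, AvrII, SpeI and SnaBI at the other), which should allow the element to be excised and moved into other vectors. The associated publication concerns lentiviral vectors with second-generation Tet-responsive promoters for tightly regulated transgene expression, indicating that it was a source of that promoter module.
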