Features (pLannotate 1.2.2; 17 found; start..end, strand, type, name):
     38..142     +  promoter       AmpR promoter: bla
    143..1003    +  CDS            AmpR: β-lactamase; bla; confers resistance to ampicillin, carbenicillin, and related antibiotics
   1045..1554    -  rep_origin     M13 ori (sequence partly withheld): M13 bacteriophage origin of replication; arrow indicates direction of (+) strand synthesis
   1665..2253    +  rep_origin     ori: high-copy-number ColE1/pMB1/pBR322/pUC origin of replication
   2314..2335    +  protein_bind   CAP binding site: CAP binding activates transcription in the presence of cAMP. E. coli catabolite activator protein
   2350..2380    +  promoter       lac promoter: promoter for the E. coli lac operon
   2388..2404    +  protein_bind   lac operator: The lac repressor binds to the lac operator to inhibit transcription in E. coli. This inhibition can be relieved by adding lactose or isopropyl-β-D-thiogalactopyranoside (IPTG). lac repressor encoded by lacI
   2581..2626    -  promoter       TRE3GV promoter (fragment): 3rd-generation Tet-responsive promoter that can be activated by binding of Tet-On® 3G, optimized for retroviral and lentiviral vectors
   2634..2654    -  promoter       tight TRE promoter (fragment): Tet-responsive promoter PTight, consisting of seven tet operator sequences followed by the minimal CMV promoter
   2671..2691    -  promoter       tight TRE promoter (fragment): Tet-responsive promoter PTight, consisting of seven tet operator sequences followed by the minimal CMV promoter
   2708..2728    -  promoter       tight TRE promoter (fragment): Tet-responsive promoter PTight, consisting of seven tet operator sequences followed by the minimal CMV promoter
   2745..2765    -  promoter       tight TRE promoter (fragment): Tet-responsive promoter PTight, consisting of seven tet operator sequences followed by the minimal CMV promoter
   2782..2802    -  promoter       tight TRE promoter (fragment): Tet-responsive promoter PTight, consisting of seven tet operator sequences followed by the minimal CMV promoter
   2819..2839    -  promoter       tight TRE promoter (fragment): Tet-responsive promoter PTight, consisting of seven tet operator sequences followed by the minimal CMV promoter
   2856..2876    -  promoter       tight TRE promoter (fragment): Tet-responsive promoter PTight, consisting of seven tet operator sequences followed by the minimal CMV promoter
   2893..2913    -  promoter       tight TRE promoter (fragment): Tet-responsive promoter PTight, consisting of seven tet operator sequences followed by the minimal CMV promoter
   3022..3175    +  CDS            lacZα (fragment): LacZα fragment of β-galactosidase; lacZ fragment
>Addgene plasmid #18661 | pLitTREPitt | depositor full sequence | sequence record 8806 | Author sequence
GTTAACTACGTCAGGTGGCACTTTTCGGGGAAATGTGCGCGGAACCCCTATTTGTTTATTTTTCTAAATA
CATTCAAATATGTATCCGCTCATGAGACAATAACCCTGATAAATGCTTCAATAATATTGAAAAAGGAAGA
GTATGAGTATTCAACATTTCCGTGTCGCCCTTATTCCCTTTTTTGCGGCATTTTGCCTTCCTGTTTTTGC
TCACCCAGAAACGCTGGTGAAAGTAAAAGATGCTGAAGATCAGTTGGGTGCACGAGTGGGTTACATCGAA
CTGGATCTCAACAGCGGTAAGATCCTTGAGAGTTTTCGCCCCGAAGAACGTTCTCCAATGATGAGCACTT
TTAAAGTTCTGCTATGTGGCGCGGTATTATCCCGTGTTGACGCCGGGCAAGAGCAACTCGGTCGCCGCAT
ACACTATTCTCAGAATGACTTGGTTGAGTACTCACCAGTCACAGAAAAGCATCTTACGGATGGCATGACA
GTAAGAGAATTATGCAGTGCTGCCATAACCATGAGTGATAACACTGCGGCCAACTTACTTCTGACAACGA
TCGGAGGACCGAAGGAGCTAACCGCTTTTTTGCACAACATGGGGGATCATGTAACTCGCCTTGATCGTTG
GGAACCGGAGCTGAATGAAGCCATACCAAACGACGAGCGTGACACCACGATGCCTGTAGCAATGGCAACA
ACGTTGCGCAAACTATTAACTGGCGAACTACTTACTCTAGCTTCCCGGCAACAATTAATAGACTGGATGG
AGGCGGATAAAGTTGCAGGACCACTTCTGCGCTCGGCCCTTCCGGCTGGCTGGTTTATTGCTGATAAATC
TGGAGCCGGTGAGCGTGGGTCTCGCGGTATCATTGCAGCACTGGGGCCAGATGGTAAGCCCTCCCGTATC
GTAGTTATCTACACGACGGGGAGTCAGGCAACTATGGATGAACGAAATAGACAGATCGCTGAGATAGGTG
CCTCACTGATTAAGCATTGGTAACTGTCAGACCAAGTTTACTCATATATACTTTAGATTGATT
[38 nt withheld, positions 1044-1081]
A
[37 nt withheld, positions 1083-1119]
ATTTTGTTAAAATTCGCGTTAAATTTTTGTTAAATCAGCTCATTTTTTAACCAATAGGCCGAAATCGGCA
AAATCCCTTATAAATCAAAAGAATAGCCCGAGATAGGGT
[37 nt withheld, positions 1229-1265]
AAAGAACGTGGACTCCAACGTCAAAGG
[137 nt withheld, positions 1293-1429]
G
[125 nt withheld, positions 1431-1555]
AAAGGATCTAGGTGAAGATCCTTTTTGATAATCTCATGACCAAAATCCCTTAACGTGAGTTTTCGTTCCA
CTGAGCGTCAGACCCCGTAGAAAAGATCAAAGGATCTTCTTGAGATCCTTTTTTTCTGCGCGTAATCTGC
TGCTTGCAAACAAAAAAACCACCGCTACCAGCGGTGGTTTGTTTGCCGGATCAAGAGCTACCAACTCTTT
TTCCGAAGGTAACTGGCTTCAGCAGAGCGCAGATACCAAATACTGTTCTTCTAGTGTAGCCGTAGTTAGG
CCACCACTTCAAGAACTCTGTAGCACCGCCTACATACCTCGCTCTGCTAATCCTGTTACCAGTGGCTGCT
GCCAGTGGCGATAAGTCGTGTCTTACCGGGTTGGACTCAAGACGATAGTTACCGGATAAGGCGCAGCGGT
CGGGCTGAACGGGGGGTTCGTGCACACAGCCCAGCTTGGAGCGAACGACCTACACCGAACTGAGATACCT
ACAGCGTGAGCTATGAGAAAGCGCCACGCTTCCCGAAGGGAGAAAGGCGGACAGGTATCCGGTAAGCGGC
AGGGTCGGAACAGGAGAGCGCACGAGGGAGCTTCCAGGGGGAAACGCCTGGTATCTTTATAGTCCTGTCG
GGTTTCGCCACCTCTGACTTGAGCGTCGATTTTTGTGATGCTCGTCAGGGGGGCGGAGCCTATGGAAAAA
CGCCAGCAACGCGGCCTTTTTACGGTTCCTGGCCTTTTGCTGGCCTTTTGCTCACATGTAATGTGAGTTA
GCTCACTCATTAGGCACCCCAGGCTTTACACTTTATGCTTCCGGCTCGTATGTTGTGTGGAATTGTGAGC
GGATAACAATTTCACACAGGAAACAGCTATGACCATGATTACGCCAAGCTACGTAATACGACTCACTAGT
GGGTACCAGAGCTCCCTAGGTTCTAGAACCGGTGACGTCTCCCATGGTGAAGCTTGGATCCAGGCTGGAT
CGGTCCCGGTGTCTTCTATGGAGGTCAAAACAGCGTGGATGGCGTCTCCAGGCGATCTGACGGTTCACTA
AACGAGCTCTGCTTATATAGGGGGTACCTTCTCTATCACTGATAGGGAGCTCGAGACGTGTCGACTTCTC
TATCACTGATAGGGAGACGTTCTAGACGTACCTTCTCTATCACTGATAGGGAGCTCGAGACGTGTCGACT
TCTCTATCACTGATAGGGAGACGTTCTAGACGTACCTTCTCTATCACTGATAGGGAGCTCGAGACGTGTC
GACTTCTCTATCACTGATAGGGAGACGTTCTAGACGTACCTTCTCTATCACTGATAGGGAGCTCGAGACG
TGTCGACTTCTCTATCACTGATAGGGAGACGTCAGGTGGCACTTGATATCCTGCAGGAATTCCTCGAGAC
CGTACGTGCGCGCGAATGCATCCAGATCTTCCCTCTAGTCAAGGCCTTAAGTGAGTCGTATTACGGACTG
GCCGTCGTTTTACAACGTCGTGACTGGGAAAACCCTGGCGTTACCCAACTTAATCGCCTTGCAGCACATC
CCCCTTTCGCCAGCTGGCGTAATAGCGAAGAGGCCCGCACCGATCGCCCTTCCCAACAGTTGCGCAGCCT
GAATGGCGAATGGCGCTTCGCTTGGTAATAAAGCCCGCTTCGGCGGGCTTTTTTTT
