>Addgene plasmid #18661 | pLitTREPitt | addgene partial sequence | sequence record 24601 | M13_pUC-rev
AANNACANNATTCGCCAGCTACGTAATACGACTCACTAGTGGGTACCAGAGCTCCCTAGGTTCTAGAACC
GGTGACGTCTCCCATGGTGAAGCTTGGATCCAGGCTGGATCGGTCCCGGTGTCTTCTATGGAGGTCAAAA
CAGCGTGGATGGCGTCTCCAGGCGATCTGACGGTTCACTAAACGAGCTCTGCTTATATAGGGGGTACCTT
CTCTATCACTGATAGGGAGCTCGAGACGTGTCGACTTCTCTATCACTGATAGGGAGACGTTCTAGACGTA
CCTTCTCTATCACTGATAGGGAGCTCGAGACGTGTCGACTTCTCTATCACTGATAGGGAGACGTTCTAGA
CGTACCTTCTCTATCACTGATAGGGAGCTCGAGACGTGTCGACTTCTCTATCACTGATAGGGAGACGTTC
TAGACGTACCTTCTCTATCACTGATAGGGAGCTCGAGACGTGTCGACTTCTCTATCACTGATAGGGAGAC
GTCAGGTGGCACTTGATATCCTGCAGGAATTCCTCGAGACCGTACGTGCGCGCGAATGCATCCAGATCTT
CCCTCTAGTCAAGGCCTTAAGTGAGTCGTATTACGGACTGGCCGTCGTTTTACAACGTCGTGACTGGGAA
AACCCTGGCGTTACCCAACTTAATCGCCTTGCAGCACATCCCCCTCCCNCCAGNTGGCGTAATAGCGAAG
AGGCCCGCTGCGATCGCCCTTCCCAACAGTTGCGCAGCCTGAATGGCGANGGCGCTTCGCTTGGTAATAA
GCCCGCTTCGGCGGCTTTTTTTGTAACN
